>Addgene plasmid #130039 | pRDAX-512 N-Tag GFP[1] L10 Itgb1 mCherry | depositor full sequence | sequence record 249417 | Full Sequence
GCCTGCCTCCAGGCCTCAATATTGGCCATTAGCCATATTATTCATTGGTTATATAGCATAAATCAATATT
GGCTATTGGCCATTGCATACGTTGTATCTATATCATAATATGTACATTTATATTGGCTCATGTCCAATAT
GACCGCCATGTTGGCATTGATTATTGACTAGTTATTAATAGTAATCAATTACGGGGTCATTAGTTCATAG
CCCATATATGGAGTTCCGCGTTACATAACTTACGGTAAATGGCCCGCCTGGCTGACCGCCCAACGACCCC
CGCCCATTGACGTCAATAATGACGTATGTTCCCATAGTAACGCCAATAGGGACTTTCCATTGACGTCAAT
GGGTGGAGTATTTACGGTAAACTGCCCACTTGGCAGTACATCAAGTGTATCATATGCCAAGTCCGCCCCC
TATTGACGTCAATGACGGTAAATGGCCCGCCTGGCATTATGCCCAGTACATGACCTTACGGGACTTTCCT
ACTTGGCAGTACATCTACGTATTAGTCATCGCTATTACCATGGTGATGCGGTTTTGGCAGTACACCAATG
GGCGTGGATAGCGGTTTGACTCACGGGGATTTCCAAGTCTCCACCCCATTGACGTCAATGGGAGTTTGTT
TTGGCACCAAAATCAACGGGACTTTCCAAAATGTCGTAATAACCCCGCCCCGTTGACGCAAATGGGCGGT
AGGCGTGTACGGTGGGAGGTCTATATAAGCAGAGCTCGTTTAGTGAACCGTCAGATCACTAGAAGCTTTA
TTGCGGTAGTTTATCACAGTTAAATTGCTAACGCAGTCAGTGCTTCTGACACAACAGTCTCGAACTTAAG
CTGCAGAAGTTGGTCGTGAGGCACTGGGCAGGTAAGTATCAAGGTTACAAGACAGGTTTAAGGAGACCAA
TAGAAACTGGGCTTGTCGAGACAGAGAAGACTCTTGCGTTTCTGATAGGCACCTATTGGTCTTACTGACA
TCCACTTTGCCTTTCTCTCCACAGGTGTCCACTCCCAGGCCACCATGGATCTGCCTGATGACCACTACCT
GAGCACACAGACCATCCTCTCCAAGGACCTTAACGGGAGCTCTGCCAGCGGTGGCAGCACCTCC
[2391 nt withheld, positions 1115-3505]
TAAGAATTCAGATCCGCCCCTCTCCCTCCCCCCCCCCTAACGTTACTGGCCGAAGCCGCTTGGAATAAGG
CCGGTGTGCGTTTGTCTATATGTTATTTTCCACCATATTGCCGTCTTTTGGCAATGTGAGGGCCCGGAAA
CCTGGCCCTGTCTTCTTGACGAGCATTCCTAGGGGTCTTTCCCCTCTCGCCAAAGGAATGCAAGGTCTGT
TGAATGTCGTGAAGGAAGCAGTTCCTCTGGTAGCTTCTTGAAGACAAACAACGTCTGTAGCGACCCTTTG
CAGGCAGCGGAACCCCCCACCTGGCGACAGGTGCCTCTGCGGCCAAAAGCCACGTGTATAAGATACACCT
GCAAAGGCGGCACAACCCCAGTGCCACGTTGTGAGTTGGATAGTTGTGGAAAGAGTCAAATGGCTCTCCT
CAAGCGTATTCAACAAGGGGCTGAAGGATGCCCAGAAGGTACCCCATTGTATGGGATCTGATCTGGGGCC
TCGGTACACATGCTTTACATGTGTTTAGTCGAGGTTAAAAAAACGTCTAGGCCCCCCGAACCACGGGGAC
GTGGTTTTCCTTTGAAAAACACGATGATAATATGGCCACAACCATGGTGAGCAAGGGCGAGGAGGATAAC
ATGGCCATCATCAAGGAGTTCATGCGCTTCAAGGTGCACATGGAGGGCTCCGTGAACGGCCACGAGTTCG
AGATCGAGGGCGAGGGCGAGGGCCGCCCCTACGAGGGCACCCAGACCGCCAAGCTGAAGGTGACCAAGGG
TGGCCCCCTGCCCTTCGCCTGGGACATCCTGTCCCCTCAGTTCATGTACGGCTCCAAGGCCTACGTGAAG
CACCCCGCCGACATCCCCGACTACTTGAAGCTGTCCTTCCCCGAGGGCTTCAAGTGGGAGCGCGTGATGA
ACTTCGAGGACGGCGGCGTGGTGACCGTGACCCAGGACTCCTCCCTGCAGGACGGCGAGTTCATCTACAA
GGTGAAGCTGCGCGGCACCAACTTCCCCTCCGACGGCCCCGTAATGCAGAAGAAGACCATGGGCTGGGAG
GCCTCCTCCGAGCGGATGTACCCCGAGGACGGCGCCCTGAAGGGCGAGATCAAGCAGAGGCTGAAGCTGA
AGGACGGCGGCCACTACGACGCTGAGGTCAAGACCACCTACAAGGCCAAGAAGCCCGTGCAGCTGCCCGG
CGCCTACAACGTCAACATCAAGTTGGACATCACCTCCCACAACGAGGACTACACCATCGTGGAACAGTAC
GAACGCGCCGAGGGCCGCCACTCCACCGGCGGCATGGACGAGCTGTACAAGTAAACCGGTGCTCGAGGTA
CCGATGAATAGCTAAGGTCGAGGCCGCAGGTAAGTATCAAGGTTACAAGACAGGTTTAAGGAGACCAATA
GAAACTGGGCTTGTCGAGACAGAGAAGACTCTTGCGTTTCTGATAGGCACCTATTGGTCTTACTGACATC
CACTTTGCCTTTCTCTCCACAGGTGTCGACAATCAACCTCTGGATTACAAAATTTGTGAAAGATTGACTG
GTATTCTTAACTATGTTGCTCCTTTTACGCTATGTGGATACGCTGCTTTAATGCCTTTGTATCATGCTAT
TGCTTCCCGTATGGCTTTCATTTTCTCCTCCTTGTATAAATCCTGGTTGCTGTCTCTTTATGAGGAGTTG
TGGCCCGTTGTCAGGCAACGTGGCGTGGTGTGCACTGTGTTTGCTGACGCAACCCCCACTGGTTGGGGCA
TTGCCACCACCTGTCAGCTCCTTTCCGGGACTTTCGCTTTCCCCCTCCCTATTGCCACGGCGGAACTCAT
CGCCGCCTGCCTTGCCCGCTGCTGGACAGGGGCTCGGCTGTTGGGCACTGACAATTCCGTGGTGTTGTCG
GGGAAGCTGACGTCCTTTCCATGGCTGCTCGCCTGTGTTGCCACCTGGATTCTGCGCGGGACGTCCTTCT
GCTACGTCCCTTCGGCCCTCAATCCAGCGGACCTTCCTTCCCGCGGCCTGCTGCCGGCTCTGCGGCCTCT
TCCGCGTCTTCGCCTTCGCCCTCAGACGAGTCGGATCTCCCTTTGGGCCGCCTCCCCGCCTGGAATTCGA
GCTCGGTACGATCAGCCTCGACTGTGCCTTCTAGTTGCCAGCCATCTGTTGTTTGCCCCTCCCCCGTGCC
TTCCTTGACCCTGGAAGGTGCCACTCCCACTGTCCTTTCCTAATAAAATGAGGAAATTGCATCGCATTGT
CTGAGTAGGTGTCATTCTATTCTGGGGGGTGGGGTGGGGCAGGACAGCAAGGGGGAGGATTGGGAAGACA
ATAGCCCAGCTTTTGTTCCCTTTAGTGAGGGTTAATTGCGCGCTTGGCGTAATCATGGTCATAGCTGTTT
CCTGTGTGAAATTGTTATCCGCTAATTCACTCCTCAGGTGCAGGCTGCCTATCAGAAGGTGGTGGCTGGT
GTGGCCAATGCCCTGGCTCACAAATACCACTGAGATCTTTTTCCCTCTGCCAAAAATTATGGGGACATCA
TGAAGCCCCTTGAGCATCTGACTTCTGGCTAATAAAGGAAATTTATTTTCATTGCAATAGTGTGTTGGAA
TTTTTTGTGTCTCTCACTCGGAAGGACATATGGGAGGGCAAATCATTTAAAACATCAGAATGAGTATTTG
GTTTAGAGTTTGGCAACATATGCCCATATGCTGGCTGCCATGAACAAAGGTTGGCTATAAAGAGGTCATC
AGTATATGAAACAGCCCCCTGCTGTCCATTCCTTATTCCATAGAAAAGCCTTGACTTGAGGTTAGATTTT
TTTTATATTTTGTTTTGTGTTATTTTTTTCTTTAACATCCCTAAAATTTTCCTTACATGTTTTACTAGCC
AGATTTTTCCTCCTCTCCTGACTACTCCCAGTCATAGCTGTCCCTCTTCTCTTATGGAGATCGGCCGGCC
GCCGGCGTCGACGCGCGCGGCCGCGGCGCGCCGTTGCTGGCGTTTTTCCATAGGCTCCGCCCCCCTGACG
AGCATCACAAAAATCGACGCTCAAGTCAGAGGTGGCGAAACCCGACAGGACTATAAAGATACCAGGCGTT
TCCCCCTGGAAGCTCCCTCGTGCGCTCTCCTGTTCCGACCCTGCCGCTTACCGGATACCTGTCCGCCTTT
CTCCCTTCGGGAAGCGTGGCGCTTTCTCATAGCTCACGCTGTAGGTATCTCAGTTCGGTGTAGGTCGTTC
GCTCCAAGCTGGGCTGTGTGCACGAACCCCCCGTTCAGCCCGACCGCTGCGCCTTATCCGGTAACTATCG
TCTTGAGTCCAACCCGGTAAGACACGACTTATCGCCACTGGCAGCAGCCACTGGTAACAGGATTAGCAGA
GCGAGGTATGTAGGCGGTGCTACAGAGTTCTTGAAGTGGTGGCCTAACTACGGCTACACTAGAAGAACAG
TATTTGGTATCTGCGCTCTGCTGAAGCCAGTTACCTTCGGAAAAAGAGTTGGTAGCTCTTGATCCGGCAA
ACAAACCACCGCTGGTAGCGGTGGTTTTTTTGTTTGCAAGCAGCAGATTACGCGCAGAAAAAAAGGATCT
CAAGAAGATCCTTTGATCTTTTCTACGGGGTCTGACGCTCAGTGGAACGAAAACTCACGTTAAGGGATTT
TGGTCATGAGATTATCAAAAAGGATCTTCACCTAGATCCTTTTAAATTAAAAATGAAGTTTTAAATCAAT
CTAAAGTATATATGAGTAAACTTGGTCTGACAGTTACCAATGCTTAATCAGTGAGGCACCTATCTCAGCG
ATCTGTCTATTTCGTTCATCCATAGTTGCCTGACTCCCCGTCGTGTAGATAACTACGATACGGGAGGGCT
TACCATCTGGCCCCAGTGCTGCAATGATACCGCGAGACCCACGCTCACCGGCTCCAGATTTATCAGCAAT
AAACCAGCCAGCCGGAAGGGCCGAGCGCAGAAGTGGTCCTGCAACTTTATCCGCCTCCATCCAGTCTATT
AATTGTTGCCGGGAAGCTAGAGTAAGTAGTTCGCCAGTTAATAGTTTGCGCAACGTTGTTGCCATTGCTA
CAGGCATCGTGGTGTCACGCTCGTCGTTTGGTATGGCTTCATTCAGCTCCGGTTCCCAACGATCAAGGCG
AGTTACATGATCCCCCATGTTGTGCAAAAAAGCGGTTAGCTCCTTCGGTCCTCCGATCGTTGTCAGAAGT
AAGTTGGCCGCAGTGTTATCACTCATGGTTATGGCAGCACTGCATAATTCTCTTACTGTCATGCCATCCG
TAAGATGCTTTTCTGTGACTGGTGAGTACTCAACCAAGTCATTCTGAGAATAGTGTATGCGGCGACCGAG
TTGCTCTTGCCCGGCGTCAATACGGGATAATACCGCGCCACATAGCAGAACTTTAAAAGTGCTCATCATT
GGAAAACGTTCTTCGGGGCGAAAACTCTCAAGGATCTTACCGCTGTTGAGATCCAGTTCGATGTAACCCA
CTCGTGCACCCAACTGATCTTCAGCATCTTTTACTTTCACCAGCGTTTCTGGGTGAGCAAAAACAGGAAG
GCAAAATGCCGCAAAAAAGGGAATAAGGGCGACACGGAAATGTTGAATACTCATACTCTTCCTTTTTCAA
TATTATTGAAGCATTTATCAGGGTTATTGTCTCATGAGCGGATACATATTTGAATGTATTTAGAAAAATA
AACAAATAGGGGTTCCGCGCACATTTCCCCGAAAAGTGCCACCTGACGTCTAAGAAACCATTATTATCAT
GACATTAACCTATAAAAATAGGCGTATCACGAGGCCCTTTCGTCTACGCGCGCGCCGGCGGCGCGCCGTC
GACGGCCGGCCGCGGCCGC
Features (pLannotate 1.2.2; 17 found; start..end, strand, type, name):
    155..532     +  enhancer       CMV enhancer: human cytomegalovirus immediate early enhancer
    534..733     +  promoter       CMV promoter: human cytomegalovirus (CMV) immediate early promoter
    872..1004    +  intron         chimeric intron: chimera between introns from human β-globin and immunoglobulin heavy chain genes
   1031..1084    +  CDS            (3-F)Tyr-EGFP (fragment): (3-F)Tyr-EGFP is a basic (constitutively fluorescent) green fluorescent protein published in 2004, derived from Aequorea victoria.
   1115..3505    +  CDS            Itgb1 (sequence withheld): ITB1_MOUSE - Experimental evidence at protein level: Swiss-Prot protein existence level 1. [Isoform 2]: Isoform 2 displaces isoform 1 in striated muscles. From Mus musculus (Mouse).
   3522..4108    +  misc_feature   IRES2: internal ribosome entry site (IRES) of the encephalomyocarditis virus (EMCV)
   4109..4816    +  CDS            mCherry: mCherry is a basic (constitutively fluorescent) red fluorescent protein published in 2004, derived from Discosoma sp.. It is reported to be a very rapidly-maturing monomer with low acid sensitivity.
   4865..4997    +  intron         chimeric intron: chimera between introns from human β-globin and immunoglobulin heavy chain genes
   5006..5594    +  misc_feature   WPRE: woodchuck hepatitis virus posttranscriptional regulatory element
   5598..5614    +  misc_feature   MCS (fragment): pUC18/19 multiple cloning site
   5627..5738    +  polyA_signal   bGH poly(A) signal: bovine growth hormone polyadenylation signal
   5834..5852    -  promoter       T3 promoter: promoter for bacteriophage T3 RNA polymerase
   5911..5985    +  CDS            HBB (fragment): HBB_PONPY - Experimental evidence at transcript level: Swiss-Prot protein existence level 2. Involved in oxygen transport from the lung to the various peripheral tissues. From Pongo pygmaeus (Bornean orangutan).
   6056..6111    +  polyA_signal   β-globin poly(A) signal: rabbit β-globin polyadenylation signal (Gil and Proudfoot, 1987)
   6490..7078    -  rep_origin     ori: high-copy-number ColE1/pMB1/pBR322/pUC origin of replication
   7249..8109    -  CDS            AmpR: β-lactamase; bla; confers resistance to ampicillin, carbenicillin, and related antibiotics
   8110..8214    -  promoter       AmpR promoter: bla
