[The description below was written by a language model from this plasmid's Addgene catalogue record and pLannotate feature annotations shown in this document.]
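Description:
pRDAX-512 N-Tag GFP[1] L10 Itgb1 mCherry is a custom-built mammalian expression plasmid of about 8.4 kb, designed as an assay vector for detecting protein–protein interactions by bimolecular or trimolecular fluorescence complementation (BiFC/TriFC). It is propagated in E. coli at high copy from a ColE1/pUC-type origin and selected with ampicillin through the β-lactamase gene and its native promoter. No mammalian selection marker is annotated, which points to transient transfection as the likely mode of use.

The expression cassette is driven by the human cytomegalovirus immediate-early enhancer and promoter, followed by a chimeric β-globin/immunoglobulin intron that promotes efficient processing of the transcript. The first open reading frame begins with a very short GFP-derived segment, annotated only as a small EGFP-like fragment and corresponding to the "GFP[1]" N-terminal tag in the name. A short gap, presumably the "L10" linker, separates it from mouse Itgb1 (integrin β1, CD29). The tag on its own should be non-fluorescent. Green signal is expected only when the complementary GFP portion or portions, supplied from partner constructs, are brought close to it by an interaction involving integrin β1.

Downstream, an EMCV IRES directs translation of mCherry from the same transcript, giving an independent red marker for transfected cells and a reference for normalising the complementation signal. A second copy of the chimeric intron, a WPRE and a bGH polyadenylation signal complete the transcription unit. Further downstream lie a T3 promoter, a β-globin coding fragment and a rabbit β-globin poly(A) signal, which are probably backbone remnants. The record does not give the cloning sites used for the insert.
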