Addgene plasmid #130039: pRDAX-512 N-Tag GFP[1] L10 Itgb1 mCherry
Purpose: PPI (BiFC/TriFC) assay vector
Depositing lab: Gary Lewin. Depositing organization: Max-Delbrueck-Centrum fuer Molekulare Medizin (MDC).
Backbone
  Vector backbone: custom built
  Vector type: Mammalian Expression
Growth in bacteria
  Bacterial resistance: Ampicillin, 100 μg/mL
  Growth temperature: 37°C
  Growth strain: DH5alpha
  Copy number: High Copy
Gene/Insert
  Gene/Insert name: Itgb1
  Species: M. musculus (mouse)
  Entrez Gene: Itgb1 (a.k.a. 4633401G24Rik, CD29, Fnrb, Gm9863, gpIIa)
  Cloning method: Restriction Enzyme; 5′ cloning site unknown (unknown if destroyed); 3′ cloning site unknown (unknown if destroyed)
Terms and licenses: Academic/Nonprofit Terms; Industry Terms: Not Available to Industry
How to cite: pRDAX-512 N-Tag GFP[1] L10 Itgb1 mCherry was a gift from Gary Lewin (Addgene plasmid # 130039 ; http://n2t.net/addgene:130039 ; RRID:Addgene_130039)
